Addgene plasmid #20557: pWZL Neo Myr Flag PAPSS1
Depositing lab: William Hahn & Jean Zhao. Depositing organization: Dana-Farber Cancer Institute. Publication: Integrative Genomic Approaches Identify IKBKE as a Breast Cancer Oncogene (Kinase Library Clones). Boehm JS, Zhao JJ, Yao J, Kim SY, Firestein R, Dunn IF, Sjostrom SK, Garraway LA, Weremowicz S, Richardson AL, Greulich H, Stewart CJ, Mulvey LA, Shen RR, Ambrogio L, Hirozane-Kishikawa T, Hill DE, Vidal M, Meyerson M, Grenier JK, Hinkle G, Root DE, Roberts TM, Lander ES, Polyak K, Hahn WC. Cell. 2007 Jun 15. 129(6):1065-1079. 10.1016/j.cell.2007.03.052 PubMed 17574021.
Backbone
  Vector backbone: pWZL-Neo-Myr-Flag-DEST
  Backbone manufacturer: William Hahn Lab (available at Addgene, #15300)
  Vector type: Mammalian Expression, Retroviral
  Selectable markers: Neomycin (select with G418)
Growth in bacteria
  Bacterial resistance: Ampicillin, 100 μg/mL
  Growth temperature: 37°C
  Growth strain: Stbl3
  Growth instructions: Stbl3 cells to prevent recombination.
  Copy number: Unknown
Gene/Insert
  Gene/Insert name: PAPSS1 (alt name: 3'phosphadenosine5'-phosphosulfate synthase 1)
  Species: H. sapiens (human)
  GenBank ID: NM_005443
  Entrez Gene: PAPSS1 (a.k.a. ATPSK1, PAPSS, SK1)
  Tag / fusion protein: Myr (N terminal on backbone); Flag (N terminal on backbone)
  Cloning method: Gateway Cloning
  Sequencing primers: 5′ pWZL-Fwd (GAA CCT CCT CGT TCG ACC); 3′ pWZL-Rev (TTC CGG GCC CTC ACA TTG)
Resource information
  A portion of this plasmid was derived from a plasmid made by: 2-C7
Terms and licenses: Academic/Nonprofit Terms; Industry Terms: Not Available to Industry
Depositor comments: ORFs were cloned into Gateway compatible pEntry vectors. An LR recombination reaction was performed to move the ORF to pWZL-Neo-Myr-Flag DEST such that the ORF would have 5' myristoylation and flag tags. This plasmid is part of a kinase library, and the gene has been verified, but has not been fully sequenced for minor mutations. Please see the following link for plasmids from this article that are not part of the kinase library http://www.addgene.org/pubmed/17574021
How to cite: pWZL Neo Myr Flag PAPSS1 was a gift from William Hahn & Jean Zhao (Addgene plasmid # 20557 ; http://n2t.net/addgene:20557 ; RRID:Addgene_20557)
