[The description below was written by a language model from this plasmid's Addgene catalogue record.]
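Description:
pWZL Neo Myr Flag PAPSS1 is a retroviral mammalian expression plasmid built on the Gateway-compatible pWZL-Neo-Myr-Flag-DEST backbone. It is propagated in bacteria under ampicillin selection, and a recombination-deficient strain is recommended, which is common for retroviral vectors whose repeated terminal sequences can recombine. In mammalian cells, stably transduced populations are selected with G418 through the neomycin resistance marker. No feature table accompanies this record, so the promoter driving the insert, the arrangement linking the insert to the neomycin marker, and the bacterial origin of replication are not stated; the copy number is listed as unknown.

The insert is the human PAPSS1 open reading frame, encoding 3'-phosphoadenosine 5'-phosphosulfate synthase 1. It was first cloned into a Gateway entry vector and then moved into the destination backbone by an LR recombination reaction. This places the ORF in frame behind two N-terminal elements supplied by the backbone. The first is a myristoylation signal, which directs lipid modification and membrane targeting of the fusion protein, a strategy often used to promote constitutive activation of kinases. The second is a Flag epitope for detection or immunoprecipitation.

The construct is one clone in a library of myristoylated, Flag-tagged kinase ORFs assembled for gain-of-function screening in an integrative genomic study of breast cancer oncogenes. Its typical use is to produce retrovirus for stable expression of membrane-targeted PAPSS1 in mammalian cells. The depositors note that the identity of the gene has been verified but that the clone has not been fully sequenced, so minor mutations cannot be excluded.
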