>Addgene plasmid #20557 | pWZL Neo Myr Flag PAPSS1 | addgene partial sequence | sequence record 26380 | 20557 with pWZL-Fwd
CTCCTTCTCTAGGCGCCGGCCGGATCCAGAATTCGCCACCATGGGGTCTTCAAAATCTAAACCAAAGGAC
CCCAGCCAGCGCCGGCGCAGGATCCGAGGTTACCTTGACTACAAAGACGATGACGACAAGCAATTGACAA
GTTTGTACAAAAAAGTTGGCATGCAGAGAGCAACCAATGTCACCTACCAAGCCCATCATGTCAGCAGGAA
CAAGAGAGGTCAGGTGGTGGGGACCAGAGGTGGCTTTCGTGGTTGCACAGTTTGGCTAACAGGCTTGTCT
GGAGCGGGAAAGACTACTGTGAGCATGGCCTTGGAGGAGTACCTGGTTTGTCATGGTATTCCATGCTACA
CTCTGGATGGTGACAATATTCGTCAAGGTCTCAATAAAAATCTTGGCTTTAGTCCTGAAGACAGAGAAGA
GAATGTTCGACGCATCGCAGAAGTTGCTAAACTGTTTGCAGATGCTGGCTTAGTGTGCATCACAAGTTTC
ATATCACCTTACACTCAGGATCGCAACAATGCAAGGCAAATTCATGAAGGTGCAAGTTTACCGTTTTTTG
AAGTATTTGTTGATGCTCCTCTGCATGTTTGTGAACAGAGGGATGTCAAAGGACTCTACAAAAAAGCCCG
GGCAGGAGAAATTAAAGGTTTCACTGNGATCGATTCTGAATATGAAAAGCCAGANGCCCCTGAGTTGGTG
CTGAAAACAGACTCCTGTGATGTAAATGACTGTGTCCAGCAAGTTGTGGAACTTCTAC
